Addgene plasmid #131138: pTIGER_tdTomato::3xFLAG::dCrk
Purpose: UASp construct for over-expression of Drosophila Crk with N-terminal tandem Tomato and 3X FLAG tag. Compatible with PhiC31-mediated site-specific integration or classical P-element insertion.
Depositing lab: Mark Peifer. Depositing organization: University of North Carolina at Chapel Hill. Publication: The Crk adapter protein is essential for Drosophila embryogenesis, where it regulates multiple actin-dependent morphogenic events. Spracklen AJ, Thornton-Kolbe EM, Bonner AN, Florea A, Compton PJ, Fernandez-Gonzalez R, Peifer M. Mol Biol Cell. 2019 Jul 18:mbcE19050302. doi: 10.1091/mbc.E19-05-0302. PubMed 31318326.
Backbone
  Vector backbone: pTIGER
  Backbone size w/o insert (bp): 10240
  Total vector size (bp): 12462
  Vector type: Insect Expression
  Selectable markers: mini-White
Growth in bacteria
  Bacterial resistance: Ampicillin, 100 μg/mL
  Growth temperature: 37°C
  Growth strain: DH5alpha
  Copy number: Unknown
Gene/Insert
  Gene/Insert name: Crk
  Species: D. melanogaster (fly)
  Insert size (bp): 2318
  Entrez Gene: Crk (a.k.a. Dmel_CG1587, CG1587, CRK, D-CRK, D-Crk, DCrk, Dcrk, Dmel\CG1587, crk, dCRK, dCrk)
  Tag / fusion protein: tdTomato (N terminal on insert); 3XFLAG (N terminal on insert)
  Cloning method: Restriction Enzyme; 5′ cloning site KpnI (not destroyed); 3′ cloning site Sph1 (not destroyed)
  Sequencing primers: 5′ TTTGAAAACCGGTGATAGAGC; 3′ AACTGAGTTTCTTCGAAATTGG
Terms and licenses: Academic/Nonprofit Terms; Industry Terms: Not Available to Industry
How to cite: pTIGER_tdTomato::3xFLAG::dCrk was a gift from Mark Peifer (Addgene plasmid # 131138 ; http://n2t.net/addgene:131138 ; RRID:Addgene_131138)
