[The description below was written by a language model from this plasmid's Addgene catalogue record and pLannotate feature annotations shown in this document.]
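Description:
pTIGER_tdTomato::3xFLAG::dCrk is a Drosophila transgenesis and insect expression plasmid of about 12.5 kb, built on the pTIGER backbone. It is propagated in E. coli through a ColE1/pUC-type origin and an ampicillin resistance gene (β-lactamase with its own promoter). In flies, transformants are identified by the mini-white eye-colour marker, a shortened version of the white gene lacking part of its first intron. The backbone supports two routes of germline integration. P element 5' and 3' ends flank the marker and expression cassette, allowing classical transposase-mediated insertion. A φC31 attB site allows integrase-mediated recombination into a defined attP landing site in the genome.

The payload is the Drosophila melanogaster adapter protein Crk (CG1587), fused at its N terminus to the tandem-dimer orange-red fluorescent protein tdTomato followed by a 3xFLAG epitope. In the annotated sequence these three coding segments lie in that order on the same strand. The fusion was cloned between KpnI and SphI sites, both of which are retained. According to the catalogue entry, expression is driven by a UASp promoter, the GAL4-responsive element suited to both germline and somatic expression. The automated feature table does not label this promoter explicitly; it instead marks short P-element-derived fragments immediately upstream of tdTomato, which may belong to it. The table also shows an Or2a-like fragment downstream of the Crk coding region, whose role the record does not explain.

The construct is intended for GAL4-controlled over-expression of tagged Crk. The tags allow live or fixed fluorescence imaging and FLAG-based detection or purification, in studies of Crk function in embryonic, actin-dependent morphogenesis.
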