Features (pLannotate 1.2.2; 17 found; start..end, strand, type, name):
      1..586     +  misc_feature   P element 5' end: No description available
    597..4716    -  gene           mini-white: white; This modified version of the white gene lacks part of the first intron.
   5167..5264    +  misc_feature   P element 5' end (fragment): No description available
   5267..5399    +  misc_feature   P element 5' end (fragment): No description available
   5409..6836    +  CDS            tdTomato: tdTomato is a basic (constitutively fluorescent) orange fluorescent protein published in 2004, derived from Discosoma sp.. It is reported to be a somewhat slowly-maturing tandem dimer with low acid sensitivity.
   6890..6916    +  CDS            3xFLAG (fragment): three tandem FLAG® epitope tags
   6915..7727    +  CDS            Crk: CRK_DROME - Experimental evidence at protein level: Swiss-Prot protein existence level 1. Adapter protein which interacts with C-terminal portion of mbc, homolog of human DOCK180. May play a role in cellular processes throughout development. From Drosophila melanogaster (Fruit fly).
   8542..9213    +  CDS            Or2a (fragment): OR2A_DROME - Also known as AN4, DOR2F.1, dor62, OR2F.1. Experimental evidence at transcript level: Swiss-Prot protein existence level 2. Odorant receptor which mediates acceptance or avoidance behavior, depending on its substrates. The odorant receptor repertoire encodes a large collection of odor stimuli that vary widely in identity, intensity, and duration. May form a complex with Orco to form odorant-sensing units, providing sensitive and prolonged odorant signaling and calcium permeability. From Drosophila melanogaster (Fruit fly).
   9235..9304    +  protein_bind   attB: attB site for the φC31 integrase (Groth et al., 2000) phage φC31 integrase
   9468..9700    +  misc_feature   P element 3' end: P element 3' end
   9700..10203   +  gene           mini-white (fragment): white; This modified version of the white gene lacks part of the first intron.
  10202..10271   -  misc_feature   bom (fragment): basis of mobility region from pBR322
  10373..10408   -  CDS            rop (fragment): Rop protein, which maintains plasmids at low copy number; rop
  10503..10607   +  promoter       AmpR promoter: bla
  10608..11468   +  CDS            AmpR: β-lactamase; bla; confers resistance to ampicillin, carbenicillin, and related antibiotics
  11639..12227   +  rep_origin     ori: high-copy-number ColE1/pMB1/pBR322/pUC origin of replication
  12233..12461   +  CDS            mini-white (fragment): Drosophila white gene eye color pigment; white; This is a modified version of the white gene lacking part of the first intron.
>Addgene plasmid #131138 | pTIGER_tdTomato::3xFLAG::dCrk | addgene full sequence | sequence record 258855 | Addgene NGS Result
CATGATGAAATAACATAAGGTGGTCCCGTCGATAGCCGAAGCTTACCGAAGTATACACTTAAATTCAGTG
CACGTTTGCTTGTTGAGAGGAAAGGTTGTGTGCGGACGAATTTTTTTTTGAAAACATTAACCCTTACGTG
GAATAAAAAAAAATGAAATATTGCAAATTTTGCTGCAAAGCTGTGACTGGAGTAAAATTAATTCACGTGC
CGAAGTGTGCTATTAAGAGAAAATTGTGGGAGCAGAGCCTTGGGTGCAGCCTTGGTGAAAACTCCCAAAT
TTGTGATACCCACTTTAATGATTCGCAGTGGAAGGCTGCACCTGCAAAAGGTCAGACATTTAAAAGGAGG
CGACTCAACGCAGATGCCGTACCTAGTAAAGTGATAGAGCCTGAACCAGAAAAGATAAAAGAAGGCTATA
CCAGTGGGAGTACACAAACAGAGTAAGTTTGAATAGTAAAAAAAATCATTTATGTAAACAATAACGTGAC
TGTGCGTTAGGTCCTGTTCATTGTTTAATGAAAATAAGAGCTTGAGGGAAAAAATTCGTACTTTGGAGTA
CGAAATGCGTCGTTTAGAGCAGCAGCCGAATTAATTCTAGTTCCAGTGAAATCCAAGCATTTTCTAAATT
AAATGTATTCTTATTATTATAGTTGTTATTTTTGATATATATAAACAACACTATTATGCCCACCATTTTT
TTGAGATGCATCTACACAAGGAACAAACACTGGATGTCACTTTCAGTTCAAATTGTAACGCTAATCACTC
CGAACAGGTCACAAAAAATTACCTTAAAAAGTCATAATATTAAATTAGAATAAATATAGCTGTGAGGGAA
ATATATACAAATATATTGGAGCAAATAAATTGTACATACAAATATTTATTACTAATTTCTATTGAGACGA
AATGAACCACTCGGAACCATTTGAGCGAACCGAATCGCGCGGAACTAACGACAGTCGCTCCAAGGTCGTC
GAACAAAAGGTGAATGTGTTGCGGAGAGCGGGTGGGAGACAGCGAAAGAGCAACTACGAAACGTGGTGTG
GTGGAGGTGAATTATGAAGAGGGCGCGCGATTTGAAAAGTATGTATATAAAAAATATATCCCGGTGTTTT
ATGTAGCGATAAACGAGTTTTTGATGTAAGGTATGCAGGTGTGTAAGTCTTTTGGTTAGAAGACAAATCC
AAAGTCTACTTGTGGGGATGTTCGAAGGGGAAATACTTGTATTCTATAGGTCATATCTTGTTTTTATTGG
CACAAATATAATTACATTAGCTTTTTGAGGGGGCAATAAACAGTAAACACGATGGTAATAATGGTAAAAA
AAAAAAACAAGCAGTTATTTCGGATATATGTCGGCTACTCCTTGCGTCGGGCCCGAAGTCTTAGAGCCAG
ATATGCGAGCACCCGGAAGCTCACGATGAGAATGGCCAGACCCACGTAGTCCAGCGGCAGATCGGCGGCG
GAGAAGTTAAGCGTCTCCAGGATGACCTTGCCCGAACTGGGGCACGTGGTGTTCGACGATGTGCAGCTAA
TTTCGCCCGGCTCCACGTCCGCCCATTGGTTAATCAGCAGACCCTCGTTGGCGTAACGGAACCATGAGAG
GTACGACAACCATTTGAGGTATACTGGCACCGAGCCCGAGTTCAAGAAGAAGCCGCCAAAGAGCAGGAAT
GGTATGATAACCGGCGGACCCACAGACAGCGCCATCGAGGTCGAGGAGCTGGCGCAGGATATTAGATATC
CGAAGGACGTTGACACATTGGCCACCAGAGTGACCAGCGCCAGGCAGTTGAAGAAGTGCAGCACTCCGGC
CCGCAGTCCGATCATCGGATAGGCAATCGCCGTGAAGACCAGTGGCACTGTGAGAAAAAGCGGCAATTCG
GCAATCGTTTTGCCCAGAAAGTATGTGTCACAGCGATAAAGTCGACTTCGGGCCTCCCTCATAAAAACTG
GCAGCTCTGAGGTGAACACCTAAATCGAATCGATTCATTAGAAAGTTAGTAAATTATTGAAATGCAAATG
TATTCTAAACATGACTTACATTTATCGTGGCAAAGACGTTTTGAAAGGTCATGTTGGTCAGGAAGAGGAA
GATGGCTCCGTTGATATTCATCACACCCACTTGCGTGAGTTGTTGGCCCAAAAAGATGAGGCCAATCAAG
ATGGCAACCATCTGCAAATTAAAATGTTACTCGCATCTCATTAATATTCGCGAGTTAAATGAAATTTATT
TATCTTCTGCAAAACTATAAACTATACATCTCATTGAAAAAAACTAAGAAGGGTGTGGAATCAGGCAATT
CTATCTAAAATCTAGCGAATTTGTTTCCAAGAATTGTAAGCGTTATATCATTTGTTTCCACTGGAACCAC
TCACCGTTGTCTGAATAAGTCGCACTTTTACGAGGAGTGGTTCCTTGAGCACCGACAGCCAGGATCGCCA
CAGGACCGCCCGGAACTGCATGAACCAGGTGGCCTTGTAGGTGTACCCATTCTCCGGCTGCTCCAGTGGC
TTCTCCAGATTTTTGGTGGCCAACAACTGCTCCATATCCCGGGCTACTTTGCTAATGGCAAAATTGTCGC
ATATCTTGGCGATCCGATCACGGGACTCGATCTCCCGTCCGGGCACAACGGCCAACACCTGTACGTAAAA
GTCCGCCGGATTGTAGTTGGTAGGACACTGGGCACCCACGCTGGATAGGAGTTGAGATGTTATGTAATAC
TAGATACCCTTAATAAACACATCGAACTCACTAGGAAAAGAAGTCGACGGCTTCGCTGGGAGTGCCCAAG
AAAGCTACCCTGCCCTCGGCCATCAGAAGGATCTTGTCAAAGAGCTCAAACAGCTCGGAAGACGGCTGAT
GAATGGTCAGGATGACGGTCTTGCCCTTCTGCGACAGCTTCTTCAGCACCTGGACGACGCTGTGGGCGGT
AAAGGAGTCCAGTCCGGAGGTGGGCTCATCGCAGATCAGAAGCGGCGGATCGGTTAGAGCCTCGGAGGCG
AATGCCAGACGCTTCCTTTCTCCGCCGGACAGACCTTTCACCCTGCCGGGCACACCGATGATCGTGTGCT
GACATTTGCTGAGCGAAAGCTCCTGGATCACCTGATCCACGCGGGCCACTCGCTGCCGATAGGTCAGATG
TCGTGGCATCCGCACCATGGCTTGGAAAATCAGGTGTTCCCTGGCCGTTAGGGAGCCGATAAAGAGGTCA
TCCTGCTGGACATAGGCGCACCTGGCCTGCATCTCCTTGGCGTCCACAGGTTGGCCATTGAGCAGTCGCA
TCCCGGATGGCGATACTTGGATGCCCTGCGGCGATCGAAAGGCAAGGGCATTCAGCAGGGTCGTCTTTCC
GGCACCGGAACTGCCCATCACGGCCAAAAGTTCGCCCGGATAGGCCACGCCGCAAACTGAGTTTCAAATT
GGTAATTGGACCCTTTATTAAGATTTCACACAGATCAGCCGACTGCGAATAGAAACTCACCGTTCTTGAG
CAAATGTTTCCTGGGCGCCGGTATGTGTCGCTCGTTGCAGAATAGTCCGCGTGTCCGGTTGACCAGCTGC
CGCCATCCGGAGCCCGGCTGATTGACCGCCCCAAAGATGTCCATATTGTGCCAGGCATAGGTGAGGTTCT
CGGCTAGTTGGCCGCTCCCTGAACCGGAGTCCTCCGGCGGACTGGGTGGCCGGAGCGTGCCGTAGTTTTT
GGCCTGCCCGAAGCCCTGGTTAATGCAGCTCTGCGAAGCCGCTCCGCTGTCACCCTGCAATGATAGGGGA
TCTCAAATATCAACTACAAGCGTTATGCTCATCTAACCCCGAACAAAAAGTACCCCGAAGTATCCTACGA
AGTAGGTTTATACTTTTATTTATTTTTTGTGCATCTAGGATCAGCTTAAAATATCTGGTTGTTATATTTT
TTGTAAAAAAGAATATAGTCGAAAATGAATGCCTTTAGATGTCTTGATCATGATATGATCTCAAAAATTG
TCTTATATAGCGAGAACAGCTACCAGAATAATCTGTTTCGTGTCACTATTTGTTTGTGCAATTGCGGTTT
GGGATTTTTGTGGGTCGCAGTTCTCACGCCGCAGACAATTTGATGTTGCAATCGCAGTTCCTATAGATCA
AGTGAACTTAAGATGTATGCACATGTACTACTCACATTGTTCAGATGCTCGGCAGATGGGTGTTTGCTGC
CTCCGCGAATTAATAGCTCCTGATCCTCTTGGCCCATTGCCGGGATTTTTCACACTTTCCCCTGCTTACC
CACCCAAAACCAATCACCACCCCAATCACTCAAAAAACAAACAAAAATAAGAAGCGAGAGGAGTTTTGGC
ACAGCACTTTGTGTTTAATTGATGGCGTAAACCGCTTGGAGCTTCGTCACGAAACCGCTGACAAAATGCA
ACTGAAGGCGGACATTGACGCTACGTAACGCTACAAACGGTGGCGAAAGAGATAGCGGACGCAGCGGCGA
AAGAGACGGCGATATTTCTGTGGACAGAGAAGGAGGCAAACAGCGCTGACTTTGAGTGGAATGTCATTTT
GAGTGAGAGGTAATCGAAAGAACCTGGTACATCAAATACCCTTGGATCGAAGTAAATTTAAAACTGATCA
GATAAGTTCAATGATATCCAGTGCAGTAAAAAAAAAAAATGTTTTTTTTATCTACTTTCCGCAAAAATGG
GTTTTATTAACTTACATACATACTAGAATTGGCCGCTCTAGCCCCCCCTCGAATGTTCTCTCTCTTCTCT
TCTCTCTCTCTTTCTCGAATGTTCTCTCTCTTCTCTTCTCTCTCTCTTTCTCGAGGTCATCAAGCTTAGG
CCTCCAAGGCGGAGTACTGTCCTCCGGGCTGGCGGAGTACTGTCCTCCGGCAAGGCGGAGTACTGTCCTC
CGGGCTGGCGGAGTACTGTCCTCCGGCAAGGCGGAGTACTGTCCTCCGGGCTGGCGGAGTACTGTCCTCC
GGCAAGGCGGAGTACTGTCCTCCGGGCTGGCGGAGTACTGTCCTCCGGCAAGGCGGAGTACTGTCCTCCG
GGCTGGCGGAGTACTGTCCTCCGGCAAGGCGGAGTACTGTCCTCCGGGCTGGCGGAGTACTGTCCTCCGG
CAAGGCGGAGTACTGTCCTCCGGGCTGGCGGAGTACTGTCCTCCGGCAAGGGTCGAGTCGATAGCCGAAG
CTTACCGAAGTATACACTTAAATTCAGTGCACGTTTGCTTGTTGAGAGGAAAGGTTGTGTGCGGACGAAT
TTTTTTTTGAAAACCGGTGATAGAGCCTGAACCAGAAAAGATAAAAGAAGGCTATACCAGTGGGAGTACA
CAAACAGAGTAAGTTTGAATAGTAAAAAAAATCATTTATGTAAACAATAACGTGACTGTGCGTTAGGTCC
TGTTCATTGGTACCCACCATGGTGAGCAAGGGCGAGGAGGTCATCAAAGAGTTCATGCGCTTCAAGGTGC
GCATGGAGGGCTCCATGAACGGCCACGAGTTCGAGATCGAGGGCGAGGGCGAGGGCCGCCCCTACGAGGG
CACCCAGACCGCCAAGCTGAAGGTGACCAAGGGCGGCCCCCTGCCCTTCGCCTGGGACATCCTGTCCCCC
CAGTTCATGTACGGCTCCAAGGCGTACGTGAAGCACCCCGCCGACATCCCCGATTACAAGAAGCTGTCCT
TCCCCGAGGGCTTCAAGTGGGAGCGCGTGATGAACTTCGAGGACGGCGGTCTGGTGACCGTGACCCAGGA
CTCCTCCCTGCAGGACGGCACGCTGATCTACAAGGTGAAGATGCGCGGCACCAACTTCCCCCCCGACGGC
CCCGTAATGCAGAAGAAGACCATGGGCTGGGAGGCCTCCACCGAGCGCCTGTACCCCCGCGACGGCGTGC
TGAAGGGCGAGATCCACCAGGCCCTGAAGCTGAAGGACGGCGGCCACTACCTGGTGGAGTTCAAGACCAT
CTACATGGCCAAGAAGCCCGTGCAACTGCCCGGCTACTACTACGTGGACACCAAGCTGGACATCACCTCC
CACAACGAGGACTACACCATCGTGGAACAGTACGAGCGCTCCGAGGGCCGCCACCACCTGTTCCTGGGGC
ATGGCACCGGCAGCACCGGCAGCGGCAGCTCCGGCACCGCCTCCTCCGAGGACAACAACATGGCCGTCAT
CAAAGAGTTCATGCGCTTCAAGGTGCGCATGGAGGGCTCCATGAACGGCCACGAGTTCGAGATCGAGGGC
GAGGGCGAGGGCCGCCCCTACGAGGGCACCCAGACCGCCAAGCTGAAGGTGACCAAGGGCGGCCCCCTGC
CCTTCGCCTGGGACATCCTGTCCCCCCAGTTCATGTACGGCTCCAAGGCGTACGTGAAGCACCCCGCCGA
CATCCCCGATTACAAGAAGCTGTCCTTCCCCGAGGGCTTCAAGTGGGAGCGCGTGATGAACTTCGAGGAC
GGCGGTCTGGTGACCGTGACCCAGGACTCCTCCCTGCAGGACGGCACGCTGATCTACAAGGTGAAGATGC
GCGGCACCAACTTCCCCCCCGACGGCCCCGTAATGCAGAAGAAGACCATGGGCTGGGAGGCCTCCACCGA
GCGCCTGTACCCCCGCGACGGCGTGCTGAAGGGCGAGATCCACCAGGCCCTGAAGCTGAAGGACGGCGGC
CACTACCTGGTGGAGTTCAAGACCATCTACATGGCCAAGAAGCCCGTGCAACTGCCCGGCTACTACTACG
TGGACACCAAGCTGGACATCACCTCCCACAACGAGGACTACACCATCGTGGAACAGTACGAGCGCTCCGA
GGGCCGCCACCACCTGTTCCTGTACGGCATGGACGAGCTGTACAAGGCGGCCGCAATGGACTACAAGGAT
CATGACGGTGACTACAAAGACCATGATATAGATTACAAGGATGACGACGACAAGATGGATACATTTGACG
TTTCTGATAGGAACAGCTGGTACTTTGGTCCCATGTCTAGACAGGATGCTACTGAAGTTTTGATGAACGA
ACGCGAGCGGGGAGTGTTTTTAGTCCGTGATAGTAACTCGATAGCAGGGGATTATGTACTTTGTGTAAGA
GAAGATACAAAAGTTAGCAACTACATCATTAACAAAGTTCAACAACAGGATCAAATCGTTTACCGCATTG
GGGATCAGTCTTTTGACAATCTACCGAAACTCTTAACTTTTTACACTCTTCATTATTTGGATACAACCCC
TTTAAAACGGCCTGCGTGTAGAAGGGTGGAAAAAGTAATAGGAAAGTTCGATTTCGTTGGCAGCGATCAA
GATGATTTACCTTTTCAAAGAGGTGAAGTTTTAACAATAGTTCGAAAAGACGAGGATCAATGGTGGACTG
CGCGTAACTCCTCGGGGAAAATTGGTCAAATACCGGTTCCCTATATACAACAGTATGACGATTATATGGA
TGAAGATGCTATTGATAAAAACGAACCTTCCATTTCGGGATCTAGCAATGTATTTGAAAGTACTCTTAAA
AGGACAGATTTAAATCGAAAACTACCTGCATACGCCCGCGTAAAACAGTCAAGGGTCCCTAACGCATACG
ATAAGACTGCATTAAAATTGGAAATAGGTGACATTATTAAAGTCACTAAAACAAACATTAATGGGCAATG
GGAGGGAGAATTAAATGGAAAAAATGGTCATTTTCCCTTCACGCACGTTGAATTTGTCGATGATTGTGAT
TTAAGCAAAAACTCCACAGAAATATGCTAAGCATGCATCTAGAGTCGACCTCGAACGTTAACGTTAACGT
AACGTTAACTCGAGGAGCTTGATAACATTATACCTAAACCCATGGTCAAGAGTAAACATTTCTGCCTTTG
AAGTTGAGAACACAATTAAGCATCCCCTGGTTAAACCTGACATTCATACTTGTTAATAGCGCCATAAACA
TAGCACCAATTTCGAAGCATACTTGTTAATAGCGCCATAAACATAGCACCAATTTCGAAGAAATCAGTTA
AAAGCAATTAGCAATTAGCAATTAGCAATAACTCTGCTGACTTCAAAACGAGAAGAGTTGCAAGTATTTG
TAAGGCACAGTTTATAGACCACCGACGGCTCATTAGGGCTCGTCATGTAACTAAGCGCGGTGAAACCCAA
TTGAACATATAGTGGAATTATTATTATCAATGGGGAAGATTTAACCCTCAGGTAGCAAAGTAATTTAATT
GCAAATAGAGAGTCCTAAGACTAAATAATATATTTAAAAATCTGGCCCTTTGACCTTGCTTGTCAGGTGC
ATTTGGGTTCAATCGTAAGTTGCTTCTATATAAACACTTTCCCCATCCCCGCAATAATGAAGAATACCGC
AGAATAAAGAGAGATTTGCAACAAAAAATAAAGGCATTGCGAAAACTTTTTATGGGGGATCATTACACTC
GGGCCTACGGTTACAATTCCCAGCCACTTAAGCGACAAGTTTGGCCAACAATCCATCTAATAGCTAATAG
CGCAATCACTGGTAATCGCAAGAGTATATAGGCAATAGAACCCATGGATTTGACCAAAGGTAACCGAGAC
AATGGAGAAGCAAGAGGATTTCAAACTGAACACCCACAGTGCTGTGTACTACCACTGGCGCGTTTGGGAG
CTCACTGGCCTGATGCGTCCTCCGGGCGTTTCAAGCCTGCTTTACGTGGTATACTCCATTACGGTCAACT
TGGTGGTCACCGTGCTGTTTCCCTTGAGCTTGCTGGCCAGGCTGCTGTTCACCACCAACATGGCCGGATT
GTGCGAGAACCTGACCATAACTATTACCGATATTGTGGCCAATTTGAAGTTTGCGAATGTGTACATGGTG
AGGAAGCAGCTCCATGAGATTCGCTCTCTCCTAAGGCTCATGGACGCTAGAGCCCGGCTGGTGGGCGATC
CCGAGGAGATTTCTGCCTTGAGGAAGGAAGTGAATATCGCACAGGGCACTTTCCGCACCTTTGCCAGTAT
TTTCGTATTTGGCACTACTTTGAGTTGCGTCCGCGTGGTCGTTCGCCCGGATCGAGAGCTCCTGTATCCG
GCCTGGTTCGGCGTTGACTGGATGCACTCCACCAGAAACTATGTGCTCATCAATATCTACCAGCTCTTCG
GCTTGATAGTGCAGGCTATACAGAACTGCGCTAGTGACTCCTATCCGCCTGCGTTTCTCTGCCTGCTCAC
GGGTCATATGCGTGCTTTGGAGCTGAGGGTGCGGCGGATTGGCGTCGACGATGTAGGTCACGGTCTCGAA
GCCGCGGTGCGGGTGCCAGGGCGTGCCCTTGGGCTCCCCGGGCGCGTACTCCACCTCACCCATCTGGTCC
ATCATGATGAACGGGTCGAGGTGGCGGTAGTTGATCCCGGCGAACGCGCGGCGCACCGGGAAGCCCTCGC
CCTCGAAACCGCTGGGCGCGGTGGTCACGGTGAGCACGGGACGTGCGACGGCGTCGACGATGTAGGTCAC
GGCGGGCAGCCAAGCTTTGCGTACTCGCAAATTATTAAAAATAAAACTTTAAAAATAATTTCGTCTAATT
AATATTATGAGTTAATTCAAACCCCACGGACATGCTAAGGGTTAATCAACAATCATATCGCTGTCTCACT
CAGACTCAATACGACACTCAGAATACTATTCCTTTCACTCGCACTTATTGCAAGCATACGTTAAGTGGAT
GTCTCTTGCCGACGGGACCACCTTATGTTATTTCATCATGGTCTGGCCATTCTCATCGTGAGCTTCCGGG
TGCTCGCATATCTGGCTCTAAGACTTCGGGCCCGACGCAAGGAGTAGCCGACATATATCCGAAATAACTG
CTTGTTTTTTTTTTTTACCATTATTACCATCGTGTTTACTGTTTATTGCCCCCTCAAAAAGCTAATGTAA
TTATATTTGTGCCAATAAAAACAAGATATGACCTATAGAATACAAGTATTTCCCCTTCGAACATCCCCAC
AAGTAGACTTTGGATTTGTCTTCTAACCAAAAGACTTACACACCTGCATACCTTACATCAAAAACTCGTT
TATCGCTACATAAAACACCGGGATATATTTTTTATATACATACTTTTCAAATCGCGCGCCCTCTTCATAA
TTCACCTCCACCACACCACGTTTCGTAGTTGCTCTTTCGCTGTCTCCCACCCGCTCTCCGCAACACATTC
ACCTTTTGTTCGACGACCTTGGAGCGACTGTCGTTAGTTCCGCGCGATTCGGTGCGGTATTTCACACCGC
ATATGGTGCACTCTCAGTACAATCTGCTCTGATGCCGCATAGTTAAGCCAGCCCCGACACCCGCCAACAC
CCGCTGACGCGCCCTGACGGGCTTGTCTGCTCCCGGCATCCGCTTACAGACAAGCTGTGACCGTCTCCGG
GAGCTGCATGTGTCAGAGGTTTTCACCGTCATCACCGAAACGCGCGAGACGAAAGGGCCTCGTGATACGC
CTATTTTTATAGGTTAATGTCATGATAATAATGGTTTCTTAGACGTCAGGTGGCACTTTTCGGGGAAATG
TGCGCGGAACCCCTATTTGTTTATTTTTCTAAATACATTCAAATATGTATCCGCTCATGAGACAATAACC
CTGATAAATGCTTCAATAATATTGAAAAAGGAAGAGTATGAGTATTCAACATTTCCGTGTCGCCCTTATT
CCCTTTTTTGCGGCATTTTGCCTTCCTGTTTTTGCTCACCCAGAAACGCTGGTGAAAGTAAAAGATGCTG
AAGATCAGTTGGGTGCACGAGTGGGTTACATCGAACTGGATCTCAACAGCGGTAAGATCCTTGAGAGTTT
TCGCCCCGAAGAACGTTTTCCAATGATGAGCACTTTTAAAGTTCTGCTATGTGGCGCGGTATTATCCCGT
ATTGACGCCGGGCAAGAGCAACTCGGTCGCCGCATACACTATTCTCAGAATGACTTGGTTGAGTACTCAC
CAGTCACAGAAAAGCATCTTACGGATGGCATGACAGTAAGAGAATTATGCAGTGCTGCCATAACCATGAG
TGATAACACTGCGGCCAACTTACTTCTGACAACGATCGGAGGACCGAAGGAGCTAACCGCTTTTTTGCAC
AACATGGGGGATCATGTAACTCGCCTTGATCGTTGGGAACCGGAGCTGAATGAAGCCATACCAAACGACG
AGCGTGACACCACGATGCCTGTAGCAATGGCAACAACGTTGCGCAAACTATTAACTGGCGAACTACTTAC
TCTAGCTTCCCGGCAACAATTAATAGACTGGATGGAGGCGGATAAAGTTGCAGGACCACTTCTGCGCTCG
GCCCTTCCGGCTGGCTGGTTTATTGCTGATAAATCTGGAGCCGGTGAGCGTGGGTCTCGCGGTATCATTG
CAGCACTGGGGCCAGATGGTAAGCCCTCCCGTATCGTAGTTATCTACACGACGGGGAGTCAGGCAACTAT
GGATGAACGAAATAGACAGATCGCTGAGATAGGTGCCTCACTGATTAAGCATTGGTAACTGTCAGACCAA
GTTTACTCATATATACTTTAGATTGATTTAAAACTTCATTTTTAATTTAAAAGGATCTAGGTGAAGATCC
TTTTTGATAATCTCATGACCAAAATCCCTTAACGTGAGTTTTCGTTCCACTGAGCGTCAGACCCCGTAGA
AAAGATCAAAGGATCTTCTTGAGATCCTTTTTTTCTGCGCGTAATCTGCTGCTTGCAAACAAAAAAACCA
CCGCTACCAGCGGTGGTTTGTTTGCCGGATCAAGAGCTACCAACTCTTTTTCCGAAGGTAACTGGCTTCA
GCAGAGCGCAGATACCAAATACTGTTCTTCTAGTGTAGCCGTAGTTAGGCCACCACTTCAAGAACTCTGT
AGCACCGCCTACATACCTCGCTCTGCTAATCCTGTTACCAGTGGCTGCTGCCAGTGGCGATAAGTCGTGT
CTTACCGGGTTGGACTCAAGACGATAGTTACCGGATAAGGCGCAGCGGTCGGGCTGAACGGGGGGTTCGT
GCACACAGCCCAGCTTGGAGCGAACGACCTACACCGAACTGAGATACCTACAGCGTGAGCTATGAGAAAG
CGCCACGCTTCCCGAAGGGAGAAAGGCGGACAGGTATCCGGTAAGCGGCAGGGTCGGAACAGGAGAGCGC
ACGAGGGAGCTTCCAGGGGGAAACGCCTGGTATCTTTATAGTCCTGTCGGGTTTCGCCACCTCTGACTTG
AGCGTCGATTTTTGTGATGCTCGTCAGGGGGGCGGAGCCTATGGAAAAACGCCTTCTTCTTGAACTCGGG
CTCGGTGCCAGTATACCTCAAATGGTTGTCGTACCTCTCATGGTTCCGTTACGCCAACGAGGGTCTGCTG
ATTAACCAATGGGCGGACGTGGAGCCGGGCGAAATTAGCTGCACATCGTCGAACACCACGTGCCCCAGTT
CGGGCAAGGTCATCCTGGAGACGCTTAACTTCTCCGCCGCCGATCTGCCGCTGGACTACGTGGGTCTGGC
C
